Addgene plasmid #44675: PL08002A1B11
Depositing lab: Phillip Newmark. Depositing organization: University of Illinois at Urbana-Champaign. Publication: Molecular markers to characterize the hermaphroditic reproductive system of the planarian Schmidtea mediterranea. Chong T, Stary JM, Wang Y, Newmark PA. BMC Dev Biol. 2011 Nov 10;11:69. 10.1186/1471-213X-11-69 PubMed 22074376.
Backbone
  Vector backbone: pBluescript SK II (+)
  Backbone size w/o insert (bp): 2961
Growth in bacteria
  Bacterial resistance: Ampicillin, 100 μg/mL
  Growth temperature: 37°C
  Growth strain: DH5alpha
  Copy number: High Copy
Gene/Insert
  Gene/Insert name: EST Contig 4021 (alt name: PL06005A2G06)
  Species: Schmidtea mediterranea
  GenBank ID: HO005179.1 DN309696.1
  Promoter: T7 sense, T3 antisense
  Cloning method: Restriction Enzyme; 5′ cloning site EcoRI (not destroyed); 3′ cloning site NotI (not destroyed)
  Sequencing primers: 5′ T7; 3′ T3
Terms and licenses: Academic/Nonprofit Terms; Industry Terms: Not Available to Industry
How to cite: PL08002A1B11 was a gift from Phillip Newmark (Addgene plasmid # 44675 ; http://n2t.net/addgene:44675 ; RRID:Addgene_44675)
