[The description below was written by a language model from this plasmid's Addgene catalogue record.]
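Description:
PL08002A1B11 is a cDNA clone from the planarian Schmidtea mediterranea carried in the pBluescript SK II (+) phagemid, a small (about 3 kb without insert) high-copy bacterial cloning vector. It is propagated in E. coli under ampicillin selection. The pBluescript family typically provides a ColE1-type origin for high-copy replication, along with an f1 origin for single-stranded DNA rescue, although no feature table is supplied here to confirm individual elements.

The insert corresponds to an expressed sequence tag assembly designated EST Contig 4021 (also listed under the alternative clone name PL06005A2G06). It was cloned by restriction digestion between the EcoRI site at the 5′ end and the NotI site at the 3′ end, both of which remain intact, so the fragment can be excised again. The record does not give the insert length, nor does it identify the gene or the protein it may encode.

The insert sits between the opposing phage promoters of the polylinker. According to the record, T7 drives transcription of the sense strand and T3 drives the antisense strand, and these same sites serve as sequencing primer sites. There is no promoter for expression in animal cells, so the plasmid functions as a template for in vitro transcription rather than as an expression vector. Antisense runoff transcripts from such clones are commonly used as riboprobes for in situ hybridization. The associated publication concerns molecular markers for the hermaphroditic reproductive system of this planarian, which is consistent with use as a probe template for mapping tissue-specific expression.
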