>Addgene plasmid #44675 | PL08002A1B11 | depositor partial sequence | sequence record 61201 | PL08002A1B11 sequence 894 bps
ACGGTCCACATTTATGGCACAAATCGTATTCCCTTGCGGGAGGATGTTCCCAATCTCCTATCAATATAGA
TCTTTCACAGACAAAATACGATATGACTTTAAATTTACATCCTTTAAAAATATGCATTGATAGTTCGAGG
ACATCAAGTCAGACTTTGGTATTTACAGGACATAATTTCCGAATCGACTGTGAAGGAGCACTATGCGCAT
CGGGAGGCCCGATTCCCTATGGTCAAATGTACAAAATTTCCCAAATTGTGTTTCATTGGGGCAGTACAAT
TTATGGAGGATCTGAACATTTGATAAATTGTTTTCAATTCCCATGTGAATGCCAAATGACCTGCTACAAT
GCCACTCGTTATAGGTGCTTCAATGAGGCGGTAAATAAAAGAGATGGGCTAATTATCCTATCTACAATGA
TGCATATTGGGAACAAAAATAAAACCCTCGATCGTTTATTGGGTCCTTTGACGTCGATTCACTTTTTCAA
ACACCATGACTTCCGGCAAGAAACCGAACTGTTAGATTTGAAATGTCTTTTACCAGATTGCATCAATCGA
TACTTCACCTACACTGGGTCATTGACTACCCCACCTTGCTATGAAACTGTTACGTGGATCATATTCGAAG
GATCCAACACAATCAGTGAGGATCAACTAAATCTCATGCAGAAAGTTCACGTAGCCGACGGCTGTAATGG
CTTTGACAACTTCAGACCGGTTTGCTCACTCGGCCAAAGAATCATTACCAGAAATTTTGTTTGAGCCTTT
TTTGAACTTGATTTATTTAAATTTTATTTTTTTAATTGCTACTGTAGTGGATGTTATGGGGAATTTTACA
TTATTTTTATAAATTATTTTTAAAATTTAAAAAAAAAAAAAAAAAATGCGAGCG
