>Addgene plasmid #44675 | PL08002A1B11 | addgene partial sequence | sequence record 63688 | M13_pUC_fwd
ATACGACTCACTATAGGGCGAATTGGGTACCGGGCCCCCCCTCGAGGTCGACGGTATCGATAAGCTTGAT
ATCGAATTCCGTTGCTGTCGGGATATGGACCTGAGAACGGTCCACATTTATGGCACAAATCGTATTCCAG
TGCGGGAGGATGTTCCCAATCTCCTATCAATATAGATCTTTCACAGACAAAATACGATATGACTTTAAAT
TTACATCCTTTAAAAATATGCATTGATAGTTCGAGGACATCAAGTCAGACTTTGGTATTTACAGGACATA
ATTTCCGAATCGACTGTGAAGGAGCACTATGCGCATCGGGAGGCCCGATTCCCTATGGTCAAATGTACAA
AATTTCCCAAATTGTGTTTCATTGGGGCAGTACAATTTATGGAGGATCTGAACATTTGATAAATTGTTTT
CAATTCCCATGTGAATGCCAAATGACCTGCTACAATGCCACTCGTTATAGGTGCTTCAATGAGGCGGTAA
ATAAAAGAGATGGGCTAATTATCCTATCTACAATGATGCATATTGGGAACAAAAATAAAACCCTCGATCG
TTTATTGGGTCCTTTGACGTCGATTCACTTTTTCAAACACCATGACTTCCGGCAAGAAACCGAACTGTTA
GATTTGAAATGTCTTTTACCAGATTGCATCAATCGATACTTCACCTACACTGGGTCATTGACTACCCCAC
CTTGCTATGAAACTGTTACGTGGATCATATTCGAAGGATCCAACACAATCAGTGAGGATCAACTAAATCT
CATGCAGAAAGTTCACGTAGCCGACGGCTGTAATGGCTTTGACAACTTCAGACCGGTTTGCTCACTCGGC
CAAAGAATCATTACCAGAAATTTTGTTTGAGCCTTTTTTGAACTTGATTTATTTAAATTTTATTTT
