>Addgene plasmid #44675 | PL08002A1B11 | addgene partial sequence | sequence record 63689 | M13_pUC_rev
GATTACGCCAAGCGCGCAATTAACCCTCACTAAAGGGAACAAAAGCTGGAGCTCCACCGCGGTGGCGGCC
GCTCGCATTTTTTTTTTTTTTTTTTAAATTTTAAAAATAATTTATAAAAATAATGTAAAATTCCCCATAA
CATCCACTACAGTAGCAATTAAAAAAATAAAATTTAAATAAATCAAGTTCAAAAAAGGCTCAAACAAAAT
TTCTGGTAATGATTCTTTGGCCGAGTGAGCAAACCGGTCTGAAGTTGTCAAAGCCATTACAGCCGTCGGC
TACGTGAACTTTCTGCATGAGATTTAGTTGATCCTCACTGATTGTGTTGGATCCTTCGAATATGATCCAC
GTAACAGTTTCATAGCAAGGTGGGGTAGTCAATGACCCAGTGTAGGTGAAGTATCGATTGATGCAATCTG
GTAAAAGACATTTCAAATCTAACAGTTCGGTTTCTTGCCGGAAGTCATGGTGTTTGAAAAAGTGAATCGA
CGTCAAAGGACCCAATAAACGATCGAGGGTTTTATTTTTGTTCCCAATATGCATCATTGTAGATAGGATA
ATTAGCCCATCTCTTTTATTTACCGCCTCATTGAAGCACCTATAACGAGTGGCATTGTAGCAGGTCATTT
GGCATTCACATGGGAATTGAAAACAATTTATCAAATGTTCAGATCCTCCATAAATTGTACTGCCCCAATG
AAACACAATTTGGGAAATTTTGTACATTTGACCATAGGGAATCGGGCCTCCCGATGCGCATAGTGCTCCT
TCACAGTCGATTCGGAAATTATGTCCTGTAAATACCAAAGTCTGACTTGATGTCCTCGAACTATCAATGC
ATATTTTTAAAGGATGTAAATTTAAAGTCATATCGTATTTTGTCTGTGAAAGATCTATATTGATAGGAGA
TTGGGAACATCCTCCCGCA
